Addgene plasmid #146068: pAc5.1B-lambdaN-HA-DmTral-LSm-del46-60-V5His6_C
Purpose: Insect Expression of DmTral-LSm-del46-60
Depositing lab: Elisa Izaurralde. Depositing organization: Max Planck Institute for Developmental Biology. Publication: Similar modes of interaction enable Trailer Hitch and EDC3 to associate with DCP1 and Me31B in distinct protein complexes. Tritschler F, Eulalio A, Helms S, Schmidt S, Coles M, Weichenrieder O, Izaurralde E, Truffault V. Mol Cell Biol. 2008 Nov . 28(21):6695-708. 10.1128/MCB.00759-08 PubMed 18765641.
Backbone
  Vector backbone: Unknown
  Vector type: Insect Expression
Growth in bacteria
  Bacterial resistance: Ampicillin, 100 μg/mL
  Growth temperature: 37°C
  Growth strain: DH5alpha
  Copy number: Low Copy
Gene/Insert
  Gene/Insert name: DmTral-LSm-del46-60
  Species: D. melanogaster (fly)
  Entrez Gene: tral (a.k.a. Dmel_CG10686, BEST:GH08269, CG10686, DmLSm15, Dmel\CG10686, LSm15, Lsm15, Scd6p, TRAL, Tral, anon-EST:Posey139, anon-WO0172774.89, anon-WO02059370.24, p67, p70)
  Cloning method: Unknown
Terms and licenses: Academic/Nonprofit Terms; Industry Terms: Not Available to Industry
Depositor comments: Plasmids from this collection were made available to the research community and donated after the lab closed. Please note that the sequence provided by the depositing laboratory may be theoretical/predicted or based on Sanger sequencing results. There may be discrepancies between sequencing results obtained by Addgene and the depositor sequence. If an Addgene verified sequence is not available, please contact before placing your order to request that our lab fully sequence the plasmid.
How to cite: pAc5.1B-lambdaN-HA-DmTral-LSm-del46-60-V5His6_C was a gift from Elisa Izaurralde (Addgene plasmid # 146068 ; http://n2t.net/addgene:146068 ; RRID:Addgene_146068)
