[The description below was written by a language model from this plasmid's Addgene catalogue record and pLannotate feature annotations shown in this document.]
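Description:
pAc5.1B-lambdaN-HA-DmTral-LSm-del46-60-V5His6_C is a 5,735 nt insect expression plasmid for producing a mutant fragment of the Drosophila melanogaster protein Trailer Hitch (Tral, also called LSm15) in fly cells. The catalogue lists the backbone as unknown, although the name and the annotated parts point to a pAc5.1B-type vector. Expression is driven by the constitutive Drosophila actin 5C (Ac5) promoter and terminated by an SV40 polyadenylation signal. In bacteria the plasmid is maintained through a ColE1/pUC-type origin and selected with ampicillin via the AmpR (β-lactamase) gene and its own promoter. The record describes it as low copy, even though the annotated origin is of the high-copy family. Short remnants of SV40 large T antigen and of a tetracycline resistance gene are also annotated and appear to be non-functional backbone leftovers.

The open reading frame begins with a fragment of the bacteriophage lambda N protein, followed by an HA epitope (annotated as a partial match to a 3xHA tag), then the Tral insert and a C-terminal V5 tag. The name also indicates a His6 tag, which is not annotated in the feature table. The insert is about 276 nt and was labelled by the annotation software as a fragment of human LSM14B, reflecting homology. According to the catalogue it is the fly Tral LSm domain, and the name suggests that residues 46–60 are deleted. The lambda N peptide binds BoxB RNA hairpins, so fusions of this kind are typically used to tether a protein to a BoxB-containing reporter mRNA, while the epitope tags allow detection and immunoprecipitation. The associated publication concerns how Tral and EDC3 associate with DCP1 and Me31B, which fits use of this deletion mutant in interaction mapping, though the record does not state the specific assay.
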