Features (pLannotate 1.2.2; 11 found; start..end, strand, type, name):
     56..2568    +  promoter       Ac5 promoter: Drosophila melanogaster actin 5C promoter
   2588..2653    +  CDS            N (fragment): REGN_LAMBD - Experimental evidence at protein level: Swiss-Prot protein existence level 1. Plays a role as a transcriptional antitermination factor that allows the virus to initiate its lytic phase. Activates expression of the delayed viral early genes by modifying host RNA polymerase (RNAP) into a form that is resistant to termination signals. This antitermination function requires the host NusA protein which serves to stabilize the interaction between antitermination protein N and host RNA polymerase. From Escherichia phage lambda (Bacteriophage lambda).
   2678..2704    +  CDS            3xHA (fragment): three tandem HA epitope tags
   2723..2998    +  CDS            LSM14B (fragment): LS14B_HUMAN - Also known as C20orf40 From Homo sapiens (Human).
   3020..3061    +  CDS            V5 tag: epitope tag from simian virus 5
   3161..3295    -  polyA_signal   SV40 poly(A) signal: SV40 polyadenylation signal
   3318..3402    -  CDS            large T antigen (fragment): large T antigen from SV40 (simian virus 40)
   3403..3873    +  CDS            TcR (fragment): tetracycline efflux protein; tet; confers resistance to tetracycline
   3917..4505    -  rep_origin     ori: high-copy-number ColE1/pMB1/pBR322/pUC origin of replication
   4676..5536    -  CDS            AmpR: β-lactamase; bla; confers resistance to ampicillin, carbenicillin, and related antibiotics
   5537..5641    -  promoter       AmpR promoter: bla
>Addgene plasmid #146068 | pAc5.1B-lambdaN-HA-DmTral-LSm-del46-60-V5His6_C | depositor full sequence | sequence record 288513 | Full Sequence
CTTCAAGGAATTAATTCTATATTCTAAAAACACAAATGATACTTCTAAAAAAAATCATGAATGGCATCAA
CTCTGAATCAAATCTTTGCAGATGCACCTACTTCTCATTTCCACTGTCACATCATTTTTCCAGATCTCGC
TGCCTGTTATGTGGCCCACAAACCAAGACACGTTTTATGGCCATTAAAGCTGGCTGATCGTCGCCAAACA
CCAAATACATATCAATATGTACATTCGAGAAAGAAGCGATCAAAGAAGCGTCTTCGGGCGAGTAGGAGAA
TGCGGAGGAGAAGGAGAACGAGCTGATCTAGTATCTCTCCACAATCCAATGCCAACTGACCAACTGGCCA
TATTCGGAGCAATTTGAAGCCAATTTCCATCGCCTGGCGATCGCTCCATTCTTGGCTATATGTTTTTCAC
CGTTCCCGGGGCCATTTTCAAAGACTCGTCGGTAAGATAAGATTGTGTCACTCGCTGTCTCTCTTCATTT
GTCGAAGAATGCTGAGGAATTTCGCGATGACGTCGGCGAGTATTTTGAAGAATGAGAATAATTTGTATTT
ATACGAAAATCAGTTAGTGGAATTTTCTACAAAAACATGTTATCTATAGATAATTTTGTTGCAAAATATG
TTGACTATGACAAAGATTGTATGTATATACCTTTAATGTATTCTCATTTTCTTATGTATTTATAATGGCA
ATGATGATACTGATGATATTTTAAGATGATGCCAGACCACAGGCTGATTTCTGCGTCTTTTGCCGAACGC
AGTGCATGTGCGGTTGTTGTTTTTTGGAATAGTTTCAATTTTCGGACTGTCCGCTTTGATTTCAGTTTCT
TGGCTTATTCAAAAAGCAAAGTAAAGCCAAAAAAGCGAGATGGCAATACCAAATGCGGCAAAACGGTAGT
GGAAGGAAAGGGGTGCGGGGCAGCGGAAGGAAGGGTGGGGCGGGGCGTGGCGGGGTCTGTGGCTGGGCGC
GACGTCACCGACGTTGGAGCCACTCCTTTGACCATGTGTGCGTGTGTGTATTATTCGTGTCTCGCCACTC
GCCGGTTGTTTTTTTCTTTTTATCTCGCTCTCTCTAGCGCCATCTCGTACGCATGCTCAACGCACCGCAT
GTTGCCGTGTCCTTTATGCGTCATTTTGGCTCGAAATAGGCAATTATTTAAACAAAGATTAGTCAACGAA
AACGCTAAAATAAATAAGTCTACAATATGGTTACTTATTGCCATGTGTGTGCAGCCAACGATAGCAACAA
AAGCAACAACACAGTGGCTTTCCCTCTTTCACTTTTTGTTTGCAAGCGCGTGCGAGCAAGACGGCACGAC
CGGCAAACGCAATTACGCTGACAAAGAGCAGACGAAGTTTTGGCCGAAAAACATCAAGGCGCCTGATACG
AATGCATTTGCAATAACAATTGCGATATTTAATATTGTTTATGAAGCTGTTTGACTTCAAAACACACAAA
AAAAAAAATAAAACAAATTATTTGAAAGAGAATTAGGAATCGGACAGCTTATCGTTACGGGCTAACAGCA
CACCGAGACGAAATAGCTTACCTGACGTCACAGCCTCTGGAAGAACTGCCGCCAAGCAGAGAGAGAGAGA
AAAAGAGGGAGAGCAGCTTAGACCGCATGTGCTTGTGTGTGAGGCGTCTCTCTCTTCGTCTCCTGTTTGC
GCAAACGCATAGACTGCACTGAGAAAATCGATTACCTATTTTTTATGAATGAATATTTGCACTATTACTA
TTCAAAACTATTAAGATAGCAATCACATTCAATAGCCAAATACTATACCACCTGAGCGATGCAACGAAAT
GATCAATTTGAGCAAAAATGCTGCATATTTAGGACGGCATCATTATAGAAATGCTTCTTGCTGTGTACTT
TTCTCTCGTCTGGCAGCTGTTTCGCCGTTATTGTTAAAACCGGCTTAAGTTAGGTGTGTTTTCTACGACT
AGTGATGCCCCTACTAGAAGATGTGTGTTGCACAAATGTCCCTGAATAACCAATTTGAAGTGCAGATAGC
AGTAAACGTAAGCTAATATGAATATTATTTAACTGTAATGTTTTAATATCGCTGGACATTACTAATAAAC
CCACTATAAACACATGTACATATGTATGTTTTGGCATACAATGAGTAGTTGGGGAAAAAATGTGTAAAAG
CACCGTGACCATCACAGCATAAAGATAACCAGCTGAAGTATCGAATATGAGTAACCCCCAAATTGAATCA
CATGCCGCAACTGATAGGACCCATGGAAGTACACTCTTCATGGCGATATACAAGACACACACAAGCACGA
ACACCCAGTTGCGGAGGAAATTCTCCGTAAATGAAAACCCAATCGGCGAACAATTCATACCCATATATGG
TAAAAGTTTTGAACGCGACTTGAGAGCGGAGAGCATTGCGGCTGATAAGGTTTTAGCGCTAAGCGGGCTT
TATAAAACGGGCTGCGGGACCAGTTTTCATATCACTACCGTTTGAGTTCTTGTGCTGTGTGGATACTCCT
CCCGACACAAAGCCGCTCCATCAGCCAGCAGTCGTCTAATCCAGAGACCCCGGATCGGGGTACCAACATG
GACGCACAAACACGACGACGTGAGCGTCGCGCTGAGAAACAAGCTCAATGGAAAGCTGCAAACGGTGGAT
CTCCTCCACATATGGCTTACCCATACGATGTTCCAGATTACGCTCCTCCAAGCTTGAATTCTATGAGCGG
GGGATTACCGGAGTTGGGCTCCAAAATCAGCCTCATTTCCAAGGCGGACATTCGATACGAGGGCCGCCTG
TACACGGTGGATCCGCAGGAGTGCACCATTGCGCTCTCGAGTGTGCGATCCTTCGGTGGCTCCGGCGGCT
CCGGCATCTACGACTACATCCTATTCCGTGGCTCGGACATCAAGGACATTCGCGTTGTCAACAACCACAC
GCTGCCGCACCACAATGACCCGGCGATCATGCAGGCGCAGCTCGGCGGCCGCTCGAGTCTAGAGGGCCCG
CGGTTCGAAGGTAAGCCTATCCCTAACCCTCTCCTCGGTCTCGATTCTACGCGTACCGGTCATCATCACC
ATCACCATTGAGTTTAAACCCGCTGATCAGCCTCGACTGTGCCTTCTAAGGCCTGAGCTCGCTGATCAGC
CTCGATCGAGGATCCAGACATGATAAGATACATTGATGAGTTTGGACAAACCACAACTAGAATGCAGTGA
AAAAAATGCTTTATTTGTGAAATTTGTGATGCTATTGCTTTATTTGTAACCATTATAAGCTGCAATAAAC
AAGTTAACAACAACAATTGCATTCATTTTATGTTTCAGGTTCAGGGGGAGGTGTGGGAGGTTTTTTAAAG
CAAGTAAAACCTCTACAAATGTGGTATGGCTGATTATGATCAGTCGACCGATGCCCTTGAGAGCCTTCAA
CCCAGTCAGCTCCTTCCGGTGGGCGCGGGGCATGACTATCGTCGCCGCACTTATGACTGTCTTCTTTATC
ATGCAACTCGTAGGACAGGTGCCGGCAGCGCTCTGGGTCATTTTCGGCGAGGACCGCTTTCGCTGGAGCG
CGACGATGATCGGCCTGTCGCTTGCGGTATTCGGAATCTTGCACGCCCTCGCTCAAGCCTTCGTCACTGG
TCCCGCCACCAAACGTTTCGGCGAGAAGCAGGCCATTATCGCCGGCATGGCGGCCGACGCGCTGGGCTAC
GTCTTGCTGGCGTTCGCGACGCGAGGCTGGATGGCCTTCCCCATTATGATTCTTCTCGCTTCCGGCGGCA
TCGGGATGCCCGCGTTGCAGGCCATGCTGTCCAGGCAGGTAGATGACGACCATCAGGGACAGCTTCAAGG
ATCGCTCGCGGCTCTTACCAGCCAGCAAAAGGCCAGGAACCGTAAAAAGGCCGCGTTGCTGGCGTTTTTC
CATAGGCTCCGCCCCCCTGACGAGCATCACAAAAATCGACGCTCAAGTCAGAGGTGGCGAAACCCGACAG
GACTATAAAGATACCAGGCGTTTCCCCCTGGAAGCTCCCTCGTGCGCTCTCCTGTTCCGACCCTGCCGCT
TACCGGATACCTGTCCGCCTTTCTCCCTTCGGGAAGCGTGGCGCTTTCTCAATGCTCACGCTGTAGGTAT
CTCAGTTCGGTGTAGGTCGTTCGCTCCAAGCTGGGCTGTGTGCACGAACCCCCCGTTCAGCCCGACCGCT
GCGCCTTATCCGGTAACTATCGTCTTGAGTCCAACCCGGTAAGACACGACTTATCGCCACTGGCAGCAGC
CACTGGTAACAGGATTAGCAGAGCGAGGTATGTAGGCGGTGCTACAGAGTTCTTGAAGTGGTGGCCTAAC
TACGGCTACACTAGAAGGACAGTATTTGGTATCTGCGCTCTGCTGAAGCCAGTTACCTTCGGAAAAAGAG
TTGGTAGCTCTTGATCCGGCAAACAAACCACCGCTGGTAGCGGTGGTTTTTTTGTTTGCAAGCAGCAGAT
TACGCGCAGAAAAAAAGGATCTCAAGAAGATCCTTTGATCTTTTCTACGGGGTCTGACGCTCAGTGGAAC
GAAAACTCACGTTAAGGGATTTTGGTCATGAGATTATCAAAAAGGATCTTCACCTAGATCCTTTTAAATT
AAAAATGAAGTTTTAAATCAATCTAAAGTATATATGAGTAAACTTGGTCTGACAGTTACCAATGCTTAAT
CAGTGAGGCACCTATCTCAGCGATCTGTCTATTTCGTTCATCCATAGTTGCCTGACTCCCCGTCGTGTAG
ATAACTACGATACGGGAGGGCTTACCATCTGGCCCCAGTGCTGCAATGATACCGCGAGACCCACGCTCAC
CGGCTCCAGATTTATCAGCAATAAACCAGCCAGCCGGAAGGGCCGAGCGCAGAAGTGGTCCTGCAACTTT
ATCCGCCTCCATCCAGTCTATTAATTGTTGCCGGGAAGCTAGAGTAAGTAGTTCGCCAGTTAATAGTTTG
CGCAACGTTGTTGCCATTGCTGCAGGCATCGTGGTGTCACGCTCGTCGTTTGGTATGGCTTCATTCAGCT
CCGGTTCCCAACGATCAAGGCGAGTTACATGATCCCCCATGTTGTGCAAAAAAGCGGTTAGCTCCTTCGG
TCCTCCGATCGTTGTCAGAAGTAAGTTGGCCGCAGTGTTATCACTCATGGTTATGGCAGCACTGCATAAT
TCTCTTACTGTCATGCCATCCGTAAGATGCTTTTCTGTGACTGGTGAGTACTCAACCAAGTCATTCTGAG
AATAGTGTATGCGGCGACCGAGTTGCTCTTGCCCGGCGTCAACACGGGATAATACCGCGCCACATAGCAG
AACTTTAAAAGTGCTCATCATTGGAAAACGTTCTTCGGGGCGAAAACTCTCAAGGATCTTACCGCTGTTG
AGATCCAGTTCGATGTAACCCACTCGTGCACCCAACTGATCTTCAGCATCTTTTACTTTCACCAGCGTTT
CTGGGTGAGCAAAAACAGGAAGGCAAAATGCCGCAAAAAAGGGAATAAGGGCGACACGGAAATGTTGAAT
ACTCATACTCTTCCTTTTTCAATATTATTGAAGCATTTATCAGGGTTATTGTCTCATGAGCGGATACATA
TTTGAATGTATTTAGAAAAATAAACAAATAGGGGTTCCGCGCACATTTCCCCGAAAAGTGCCACCTGACG
TCTAAGAAACCATTATTATCATGACATTAACCTATAAAAATAGGCGTATCACGAGGCCCTTTCGT
